>Addgene plasmid #126711 | pZ_P-GAP-ALD1 | addgene full sequence | sequence record 247138 | Addgene NGS Result
GACGCTCAGTGGAACGAAAACTCACGTTAAGGGATTTTGGTCATGCATGAGATCAGATCTTTTTTGTAGA
AATGTCTTGGTGTCCTCGTCCAATCAGGTAGCCATCTCTGAAATATCTGGCTCCGTTGCAACTCCGAACG
ACCTGCTGGCAACGTAAAATTCTCCGGGGTAAAACTTAAATGTGGAGTAATGGAACCAGAAACGTCTCTT
CCCTTCTCTCTCCTTCCACCGCCCGTTACCGTCCCTAGGAAATTTTACTCTGCTGGAGAGCTTCTTCTAC
GGCCCCCTTGCAGCAATGCTCTTCCCAGCATTACGTTGCGGGTAAAACGGAGGTCGTGTACCCGACCTAG
CAGCCCAGGGATGGAAAAGTCCCGGCCGTCGCTGGCAATAATAGCGGGCGGACGCATGTCATGAGATTAT
TGGAAACCACCAGAATCGAATATAAAAGGCGAACACCTTTCCCAATTTTGGTTTCTCCTGACCCAAAGAC
TTTAAATTTAATTTATTTGTCCCTATTTCAATCAATTGAACAACTATATGCTTAGAACTTCTCCAGCTAC
TAAGAAAGCTCTCAAGTCGCAGATTAACGCCTTCAACGTTGCTGCCTTGAGATTCTACTCCTCATTGCCT
TTGCAGGTTCCAATTACCTTGCCAAACGGTAAGACCTACAATCAGCCAACAGGTTTGTTTATCAACAATG
AGTTCGTTCCTTCTAAGCAAGGTAAGACCTTTGCTGTTTTAAACCCTTCCACTGAGGAGGAGATTACTCA
CGTCTACGAGTCCAGAGAGGACGACGTTGAGTTAGCCGTTGCAGCCGCTCAAAAGGCTTTCGACTCAACC
TGGTCCACCCAGGACCCTGCTGAGAGAGGTAAGGTCTTGAACAAGTTGGCTGACCTGATCGAGGAGCACT
CTGAGACCCTTGCCGCCATCGAGTCCTTGGACAACGGTAAGGCCATTTCCTCCGCTAGAGGTGATGTTGG
TCTGGTTGTCGCCTACTTGAAGTCCTGTGCCGGTTGGGCCGACAAGGTTTTCGGTAGAGTTGTTGAAACC
GGAAGCTCCCACTTCAACTACGTTAGAAGAGAGCCATTGGGTGTTTGTGGTCAGATTATCCCATGGAACT
TTCCTCTTCTGATGTGGTCCTGGAAAGTTGGTCCAGCTTTGGCCACTGGTAACACTGTTGTCCTGAAGAC
AGCCGAGTCTACTCCTCTGTCCGCCCTGTACGTTTCCCAATTGGTCAAGGAGGCCGGTATCCCAGCTGGT
GTCCACAACATTGTGTCCGGTTTCGGTAAGATTACTGGTGAAGCTATTGCTACTCATCCTAAGATCAAGA
AGGTTGCCTTCACTGGTTCTACCGCCACTGGTCGTCACATCATGAAGGCTGCTGCCGAATCCAACTTGAA
GAAGGTTACTTTGGAGTTGGGTGGTAAATCTCCTAACATCGTGTTCAACGATGCTAACATTAAGCAAGCT
GTCGCCAACATCATCCTCGGTATTTACTACAACTCTGGAGAAGTTTGTTGTGCTGGTTCCAGAGTTTATG
TTCAATCCGGTATTTACGACGAGCTTTTGGCCGAATTCAAGACTGCTGCTGAGAATGTCAAGGTTGGTAA
CCCATTCGACGAGGACACCTTCCAAGGTGCTCAAACCTCTCAGCAACAATTGGAGAAGATTTTGGGTTTC
GTTGAGCGTGGTAAGAAGGACGGTGCTACTTTGATTACTGGTGGTGGCAGATTAGGTGACAAGGGTTACT
TCGTCCAGCCAACTATCTTCGGTGATGTTACACCAGAGATGGAGATTGTCAAGGAAGAGATCTTTGGTCC
TGTTGTCACTATCAGCAAGTTTGACACCATTGATGAGGTTGTCGACCTTGCTAACGACTCTCAATACGGT
CTTGCTGCTGGTATCCACTCTGACGATATCAACAAGGTCATTGACGTTGCTGCTAGAATCAAGTCCGGTA
CCGTGTGGGTCAACACCTACAACGATTTCCACCAAATGGTTCCATTCGGTGGATTTGGCCAATCCGGTAT
TGGTCGTGAGATGGGTGTTGAAGCTTTGGAAAACTACACCCAATACAAGGCTATCCGTGTCAAGATCAAC
CACAAGAACGAGAGTCGAGCCGCGGCGGCCGCCAGCTTTCTAGAACAAAAACTCATCTCAGAAGAGGATC
TGAATAGCGCCGTCGACCATCATCATCATCATCATTGAGTTTGTAGCCTTAGACATGACTGTTCCTCAGT
TCAAGTTGGGCACTTACGAGAAGACCGGTCTTGCTAGATTCTAATCAAGAGGATGTCAGAATGCCATTTG
CCTGAGAGATGCAGGCTTCATTTTTGATACTTTTTTATTTGTAACCTATATAGTATAGGATTTTTTTTGT
CATTTTGTTTCTTCTCGTACGAGCTTGCTCCTGATCAGCCTATCTCGCAGCTGATGAATATCTTGTGGTA
GGGGTTTGGGAAAATCATTCGAGTTTGATGTTTTTCTTGGTATTTCCCACTCCTCTTCAGAGTACAGAAG
ATTAAGTGAGACCTTCGTTTGTGCGGATCCCCCACACACCATAGCTTCAAAATGTTTCTACTCCTTTTTT
ACTCTTCCAGATTTTCTCGGACTCCGCGCATCGCCGTACCACTTCAAAACACCCAAGCACAGCATACTAA
ATTTCCCCTCTTTCTTCCTCTAGGGTGTCGTTAATTACCCGTACTAAAGGTTTGGAAAAGAAAAAAGAGA
CCGCCTCGTTTCTTTTTCTTCGTCGAAAAAGGCAATAAAAATTTTTATCACGTTTCTTTTTCTTGAAAAT
TTTTTTTTTTGATTTTTTTCTCTTTCGATGACCTCCCATTGATATTTAAGTTAATAAACGGTCTTCAATT
TCTCAAGTTTCAGTTTCATTTTTCTTGTTCTATTACAACTTTTTTTACTTCTTGCTCATTAGAAAGAAAG
CATAGCAATCTAATCTAAGGGCGGTGTTGACAATTAATCATCGGCATAGTATATCGGCATAGTATAATAC
GACAAGGTGAGGAACTAAACCATGGCCAAGTTGACCAGTGCCGTTCCGGTGCTCACCGCGCGCGACGTCG
CCGGAGCGGTCGAGTTCTGGACCGACCGGCTCGGGTTCTCCCGGGACTTCGTGGAGGACGACTTCGCCGG
TGTGGTCCGGGACGACGTGACCCTGTTCATCAGCGCGGTCCAGGACCAGGTGGTGCCGGACAACACCCTG
GCCTGGGTGTGGGTGCGCGGCCTGGACGAGCTGTACGCCGAGTGGTCGGAGGTCGTGTCCACGAACTTCC
GGGACGCCTCCGGGCCGGCCATGACCGAGATCGGCGAGCAGCCGTGGGGGCGGGAGTTCGCCCTGCGCGA
CCCGGCCGGCAACTGCGTGCACTTCGTGGCCGAGGAGCAGGACTGACACGTCCGACGCGGCCCGACGGGT
CCGAGGCCTCGGAGATCCGTCCCCCTTTTCCTTTGTCGATATCATGTAATTAGTTATGTCACGCTTACAT
TCACGCCCTCCCCCCACATCCGCTCTAACCGAAAAGGAAGGAGTTAGACAACCTGAAGTCTAGGTCCCTA
TTTATTTTTTTATAGTTATGTTAGTATTAAGAACGTTATTTATATTTCAAATTTTTCTTTTTTTTCTGTA
CAGACGCGTGTACGCATGTAACATTATACTGAAAACCTTGCTTGAGAAGGTTTTGGGACGCTCGAAGGCT
TTAATTTGCAAGCTGGAGACCAACATGTGAGCAAAAGGCCAGCAAAAGGCCAGGAACCGTAAAAAGGCCG
CGTTGCTGGCGTTTTTCCATAGGCTCCGCCCCCCTGACGAGCATCACAAAAATCGACGCTCAAGTCAGAG
GTGGCGAAACCCGACAGGACTATAAAGATACCAGGCGTTTCCCCCTGGAAGCTCCCTCGTGCGCTCTCCT
GTTCCGACCCTGCCGCTTACCGGATACCTGTCCGCCTTTCTCCCTTCGGGAAGCGTGGCGCTTTCTCATA
GCTCACGCTGTAGGTATCTCAGTTCGGTGTAGGTCGTTCGCTCCAAGCTGGGCTGTGTGCACGAACCCCC
CGTTCAGCCCGACCGCTGCGCCTTATCCGGTAACTATCGTCTTGAGTCCAACCCGGTAAGACACGACTTA
TCGCCACTGGCAGCAGCCACTGGTAACAGGATTAGCAGAGCGAGGTATGTAGGCGGTGCTACAGAGTTCT
TGAAGTGGTGGCCTAACTACGGCTACACTAGAAGAACAGTATTTGGTATCTGCGCTCTGCTGAAGCCAGT
TACCTTCGGAAAAAGAGTTGGTAGCTCTTGATCCGGCAAACAAACCACCGCTGGTAGCGGTGGTTTTTTT
GTTTGCAAGCAGCAGATTACGCGCAGAAAAAAAGGATCTCAAGAAGATCCTTTGATCTTTTCTACGGGGT
CT
Features (pLannotate 1.2.2; 10 found; start..end, strand, type, name):
     61..537     +  promoter       GAP promoter: promoter for Pichia pastoris glyceraldehyde-3-phosphate dehydrogenase
    538..2100    +  CDS            ALD5: ALDH5_YEAST - Also known as ALD3, ALDH5. Experimental evidence at protein level: Swiss-Prot protein existence level 1. Minor mitochondrial aldehyde dehydrogenase isoform. Plays a role in regulation or biosynthesis of electron transport chain components. Involved in the biosynthesis of acetate during anaerobic growth on glucose. From Saccharomyces cerevisiae (strain ATCC 204508 / S288c) (Baker's yeast).
   2188..2205    +  CDS            capTEV™ (fragment): composite tag for in vivo biotinylation, TEV protease cleavage, and 6xHis tagging
   2216..2281    +  CDS            AOX1 (fragment): ALOX1_KOMPC - Experimental evidence at protein level: Swiss-Prot protein existence level 1. Major isoform of alcohol oxidase, which catalyzes the oxidation of methanol to formaldehyde and hydrogen peroxide, the first step in the methanol utilization pathway of methylotrophic yeasts. From Komagataella phaffii (strain ATCC 76273 / CBS 7435 / CECT 11047 / NRRL Y-11430 / Wegner 21-1) (Yeast) (Pichia pastoris).
   2285..2531    +  terminator     AOX1 terminator: Pichia pastoris AOX1; transcription terminator for AOX1
   2552..2959    +  promoter       TEF1 promoter: S. cerevisiae TEF1; promoter for EF-1α
   2966..3013    +  promoter       EM7 promoter: synthetic bacterial promoter&nbsp
   3032..3406    +  CDS            BleoR: antibiotic-binding protein; Sh ble from Streptoalloteichus hindustanus; confers resistance to bleomycin, phleomycin, and Zeocin™
   3472..3719    +  terminator     CYC1 terminator: S. cerevisiae CYC1; transcription terminator for CYC1
   3794..4382    -  rep_origin     ori: high-copy-number ColE1/pMB1/pBR322/pUC origin of replication
