[The description below was written by a language model from this plasmid's Addgene catalogue record and pLannotate feature annotations shown in this document.]
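Description:
pZ_P-GAP-ALD1 is a yeast expression plasmid built on the Invitrogen pGAPZ A backbone and designed to express the aldehyde dehydrogenase gene ALD1 in Komagataella phaffii (Pichia pastoris). In E. coli it replicates from a high-copy ColE1/pUC-type origin. The feature table shows no yeast replication origin, which fits the pGAPZ design as an integrating vector for Pichia rather than an episomal one. One marker provides selection in both hosts. The Sh ble gene (BleoR), which confers Zeocin/bleomycin resistance, sits behind a tandem arrangement of the S. cerevisiae TEF1 promoter for expression in yeast and the synthetic EM7 promoter for expression in bacteria, and it is followed by the CYC1 terminator.

The payload is the K. phaffii ald1 coding sequence (about 1.6 kb), inserted by Gibson assembly directly downstream of the constitutive Pichia GAP (glyceraldehyde-3-phosphate dehydrogenase) promoter and terminated by the AOX1 terminator. The automated annotation labels this open reading frame ALD5, which reflects similarity to the S. cerevisiae mitochondrial aldehyde dehydrogenase and not a different insert. The catalogue lists C-terminal Myc and 6xHis tags. A short 6xHis-type match is annotated downstream of the ORF, but the Myc epitope is not called separately. The small "AOX1 fragment" CDS just before the terminator is residual AOX1 3′ sequence belonging to the terminator region.

The stated purpose is complementation of ALD1 in K. phaffii, that is, restoring the gene under constitutive control. The associated work concerns engineering ethanol-driven metabolism to improve production of acetyl-CoA-derived compounds in this Crabtree-negative yeast.
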