Addgene plasmid #126711: pZ_P-GAP-ALD1
Purpose: yeast plasmid complementing ALD1 from Komagataella phaffii
Depositing lab: Menghao Cai. Depositing organization: East China University of Science and Technology. Publication: Engineered ethanol-driven biosynthetic system for improving production of acetyl-CoA derived drugs in Crabtree-negative yeast. Liu Y, Bai C, Liu Q, Xu Q, Qian Z, Peng Q, Yu J, Xu M, Zhou X, Zhang Y, Cai M. Metab Eng. 2019 Jul;54:275-284. doi: 10.1016/j.ymben.2019.05.001. Epub 2019 May 9. PubMed 31077813.
Backbone
  Vector backbone: pGAPZ_ A
  Backbone manufacturer: Invitrogen
  Backbone size w/o insert (bp): 3147
  Vector type: Yeast Expression
  Selectable markers: Zeocin
Growth in bacteria
  Bacterial resistance: Bleocin (Zeocin), 50 μg/mL
  Growth temperature: 37°C
  Growth strain: DH5alpha
  Copy number: Unknown
Gene/Insert
  Gene/Insert name: ald1
  Species: Komagataella phaffii
  Insert size (bp): 1575
  GenBank ID: CP014716.1
  Promoter: GAP
  Tag / fusion protein: 6xHis,Myc (C terminal on insert)
  Cloning method: Gibson Cloning
Terms and licenses: Academic/Nonprofit Terms; Industry Terms: Not Available to Industry
How to cite: pZ_P-GAP-ALD1 was a gift from Menghao Cai (Addgene plasmid # 126711 ; http://n2t.net/addgene:126711 ; RRID:Addgene_126711)
